Addgene plasmid #1669: L4667
Purpose: (Empty Backbone)
Depositing lab: Andrew Fire. Depositing organization: Carnegie Institution for Science.
Backbone
  Vector backbone: Unknown
  Backbone size (bp): 6900
  Vector type: Worm Expression
Growth in bacteria
  Bacterial resistance: Ampicillin, 100 μg/mL
  Growth temperature: 37°C
  Growth strain: DH5alpha
  Copy number: Unknown
Gene/Insert
  Gene/Insert name: None
  Tag / fusion protein: myo3-2341, myo3Tsa, IVSA, rf2128, ATG-MitLS, gfpN, IVSR, gfpGLA, IVSS, IVST, gfpT203Y, gfpC, IVSM, IVSL
  Cloning method: Restriction Enzyme
Terms and licenses: Academic/Nonprofit Terms; Industry Terms: Not Available to Industry
Depositor comments: See Fire Lab Vector Kit Documentation 1999. Fire Lab Miniprep Number pPD133.60, Ligation number L4667.
How to cite: L4667 was a gift from Andrew Fire (Addgene plasmid # 1669 ; http://n2t.net/addgene:1669 ; RRID:Addgene_1669)
