[The description below was written by a language model from this plasmid's Addgene catalogue record and pLannotate feature annotations shown in this document.]
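Description:
L4667 (miniprep designation pPD133.60) is a Caenorhabditis elegans expression vector from the 1999 Fire Lab Vector Kit, catalogued as an empty backbone of roughly 6.9 kb. The parental backbone is listed as unknown, but the annotated features point to a pUC/pBR322-type bacterial scaffold: a high-copy ColE1/pMB1 origin, the bla gene with its own promoter conferring ampicillin resistance, remnants of rop and bom, and a lac promoter/operator region with a CAP site and a lacI fragment next to a residual pUC multiple cloning site.

The worm-specific payload is recorded mainly as a string of module names in the tag field. These indicate myo-3 upstream sequence (myo3-2341 and myo3Tsa), which from general knowledge of this gene would direct expression in body wall muscle. It is followed by a synthetic intron (IVSA), an ATG-initiated mitochondrial localization signal (ATG-MitLS), and a GFP coding region assembled from segments (gfpN, gfpGLA, gfpT203Y, gfpC) interrupted by several artificial introns (IVSR, IVSS, IVST, IVSM, IVSL), which are commonly included to improve transgene expression in worms. The feature table agrees with this layout. A short fragment matching chicken mitochondrial aspartate aminotransferase lies just upstream of the fluorescent protein and most likely corresponds to the targeting signal. The fluorescent protein is matched to a Citrine-type yellow variant, consistent with the T203Y substitution. The myo-3 region and introns are not annotated, and a downstream aex-5 fragment is not explained by the record. The construct appears suited to marking mitochondria in muscle with a yellow-shifted GFP, or to serve as a source of these modules for restriction-based cloning, though no specific purpose is stated.
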