Features (pLannotate 1.2.2; 13 found; start..end, strand, type, name):
   2414..2430    -  misc_feature   MCS (fragment): pUC18/19 multiple cloning site
   2532..2603    +  CDS            GOT2 (fragment): AATM_CHICK - Experimental evidence at protein level: Swiss-Prot protein existence level 1. Catalyzes the irreversible transamination of the L-tryptophan metabolite L-kynurenine to form kynurenic acid (KA). As a member of the malate-aspartate shuttle, it has a key role in the intracellular NAD(H) redox balance. Is important for metabolite exchange between mitochondria and cytosol, and for amino acid metabolism. From Gallus gallus (Chicken).
   2622..3485    +  CDS            cpCitrine: cpCitrine is a basic (constitutively fluorescent) green/yellow fluorescent protein published in 2001, derived from Aequorea victoria.
   4158..4310    +  CDS            aex-5 (fragment): AEX5_CAEEL - Also known as kpc-3 From Caenorhabditis elegans.
   4438..4473    +  CDS            rop (fragment): Rop protein, which maintains plasmids at low copy number; rop
   4575..4674    +  misc_feature   bom (fragment): basis of mobility region from pBR322
   4772..4876    +  promoter       AmpR promoter: bla
   4877..5737    +  CDS            AmpR: β-lactamase; bla; confers resistance to ampicillin, carbenicillin, and related antibiotics
   5908..6496    +  rep_origin     ori: high-copy-number ColE1/pMB1/pBR322/pUC origin of replication
   6679..6771    +  CDS            lacI (fragment): lac repressor; lacI; The lac repressor binds to the lac operator to inhibit transcription in E. coli. This inhibition can be relieved by adding lactose or isopropyl-β-D-thiogalactopyranoside (IPTG).
   6784..6805    +  protein_bind   CAP binding site: CAP binding activates transcription in the presence of cAMP. E. coli catabolite activator protein
   6820..6850    +  promoter       lac promoter: promoter for the E. coli lac operon
   6858..6874    +  protein_bind   lac operator: The lac repressor binds to the lac operator to inhibit transcription in E. coli. This inhibition can be relieved by adding lactose or isopropyl-β-D-thiogalactopyranoside (IPTG). lac repressor encoded by lacI
>Addgene plasmid #1669 | L4667 | depositor full sequence | sequence record 279 | Author sequence
ATGACCATGATTACGCCAAGCTTGGGCTGCAGGTCGGCTATAATAAGTTCTTGAATAAAATAATTTTCCC
GACAAAACATGAGTATTTCTTTCGAAAATAAAAGTGCAGGCTAATTAGAGATTATTCTGTAATTAACTGC
ATAATTTGTCACGTGCCATAGTTTTACATTCCACTACGTCATAGTTCTTAAAATACTAATCTCCTGAAAA
TAGAAGTAGGTGAAGAAAGTTTAATTATCAGTTCTAAAATGACAATTGATCTTTGGAATATGTTCTGAAA
CTACCGATCATTGAACAGATGCTATTTGAATGATATAGAATTGTATATTTGCAATTTCTGAAACGCGTTC
TTAAAGGCACACAGATTAATTCAAAAGGGTCTGGCCGCAAAAAGGTTTATGGTGGCCGATTTTGAGTTTT
GTGTGTGATTGCTTTTTCACAATCAGTGTTTTCAGGATTATGTGATGAACTAGATCTTCAAGTTTCGTTA
CATTTCATATGTTTTCGGAACTCACGAAGTACATATTGGGTATTGTGCTCAAAAAATTCAGCAATCAGCT
TCGCTCCGCTGACTTTAGAACCCAAAAAAATAGTATGGCCAAACTGACTGTGTTACGATCATTTCAATTT
TTCAATACATATTTAAGATTTCTAAGAGTAAGAAGGTCAAAAACTGTTCTGGAATACATATATATTTTTC
AGGTTACAATTAGTCAAAAAGTGCACTGAAATATACGTTTTAATTTCACGAATAACCCAATTAGTTCAAT
GTATTTTTGGTCAACCAACGTTAAAGTTTGGCTTCCAACCAATTATCATTTCTGATCAACCACAATGTTT
TTTCTTTATCTGCAAGTTAATTTTTTATTTTTATCCAGATGTTTGGCATATTTTTCAATTCTTCACTAGC
GCCCACTTCTTGCACTTCCGGCGCCCTGAATCTAATGCATCTGTTGCAAGAATTGAAAGACCAATCAACA
CATTGTTTTCTTCACGAGATACTGAAGAAAATGAATAAAAACAGAGAAAAAGAGCCATGTGATTAGTGAC
AACTGTTGCTAACAGATACCATAGCTTGGACTTGGTACGTGATGGCAACGTATGGGTCAACAAAAATGAT
TGCAGAGGGGGTGCAAAACAGTCAAGTCGAGAAAATATGAAAAACAGAAAACAAAGAACAGAAAAATGGG
TTTGAGAGTCAGTATAATTTATAAAAGAAAAATTGTACATAGAAATTAACCATTTTTGTAGAAGAAGTTA
TTTTTCAAGCATCGTTAAAAATTATTCAAAGCACCTTATTTCATATTTAATTTTAAACATGGTTAAATGA
ACAACACGGTGCGCAATCAGGAAAACTTGAAATCTGAAACTGTTGTTGTGATCTTCTTCGCAACTGTTCA
GATAGCACTAGTGTAATGTTAAGAGTGCGCGAATATAATGGAATATAATGGATCACACCTCCTGCCATCA
GGTAAACGTCTCTGTTATCACATATTTCCAACTATTAAATTTTTACCTTTTACAGTTTTACATTTTTTTG
AAAAAAGTAACTTTTTGTCTTCAAAATCCCTGACGAAAATATCAAATATTTTAATCGAGACTGCAGAGGA
ACCGATTGATGATTTGGAAAATCCAGCTTTACCTGTGTAAGAACTGAAAAGTTTCATAACCCTAGGGTAT
TCCCAGTTACATTCCCCACTGGCTAACAATAGCACCCAGTTTTTCATCACCTTTCTTCAAATTTCTCGGC
GATTTGTTAAAAACAAAATTTGTGTCCCTTCTCTGATATCTCTATGTCTCTAAACACAAGTTCATCGGAA
AACGAAGGAGGGTAGGTGTTGGTTGGGCTCCCGAAGTGAAAATAGAAGAGCAAGAATAGAATATTAGAGA
GAGAGTGCAGAGAGGGCGGGATAGCTCCCGGGATTCCGTTTTCTTCTTCTTTATCTTCAACGATGATGTG
TGTGCGTGTTGTATAGATTCTGTTGCTCCCCCACAACTCGCTCCGAAGGCTCAATACAATTCAATTGATA
TTGGAGGAGAGCCTACCGGAGTGGGAGGATAAGAAGAAACATAAGAAGAAGAAGAAGAAGAAGCATGCTT
CTGGTTTTTGATGCTATGAAAACGGCACAAAAAGATGATTGAGGTCCCTTTTCAATACCTTCTCTCATCT
TTCAAATCCCATTGAAACCTAAAACTTCTCACCACGCTTTACCATTGTTCTCCAAAAACTTATAGCAATG
TCTATAACTTTTTTATCTCTGAAAAGCAGTGTTCCATTTTTCTTTTTCCTATTTTATTTCAATTGTTTCT
CACATTTCGTTTGGATTCTTTGCTTGTCAACCAGCTTCTTCTTCCACTTTTACCGTCTAATTTTCAGGGC
AGGGAGCCATCAAACCCACGACCACTAGATCCATCTAGAGGATCCCCGGGATTGGCCAAAGGACCCAAAG
GTATGTTTCGAATGATACTAACATAACATAGAACATTTTCAGGAGGACCCTTGGCTAGCGTCGACGGTAC
CTCGAGAAAAAATGGCACTCCTGCAATCACGTCTCCTGCTATCCGCACCTCGTCGTGCCGCTGCAACTGC
AAGAGCTTCATCCGTACCGGTAGAAAAAATGAGTAAAGGAGAAGAACTTTTCACTGGAGTTGTCCCAATT
CTTGTTGAATTAGATGGTGATGTTAATGGGCACAAATTTTCTGTCAGTGGAGAGGGTGAAGGTGATGCAA
CATACGGAAAACTTACCCTTAAATTTATTTGCACTACTGGAAAACTACCTGTTCCATGGGTAAGTTTAAA
CATATATATACTAACTAACCCTGATTATTTAAATTTTCAGCCAACACTTGTCACTACTTTCGGTTATGGT
CTTCAATGCTTCGCCAGATACCCAGATCATATGAAACAGCATGACTTTTTCAAGAGTGCCATGCCCGAAG
GTTATGTACAGGAAAGAACTATATTTTTCAAAGATGACGGGAACTACAAGACACGTAAGTTTAAACAGTT
CGGTACTAACTAACCATACATATTTAAATTTTCAGGTGCTGAAGTCAAGTTTGAAGGTGATACCCTTGTT
AATAGAATCGAGTTAAAAGGTATTGATTTTAAAGAAGATGGAAACATTCTTGGACACAAATTGGAATACA
ACTATAACTCACACAATGTATACATCATGGCAGACAAACAAAAGAATGGAATCAAAGTTGTAAGTTTAAA
CATGATTTTACTAACTAACTAATCTGATTTAAATTTTCAGAACTTCAAAATTAGACACAACATTGAAGAT
GGAAGCGTTCAACTAGCAGACCATTATCAACAAAATACTCCAATTGGCGATGGCCCTGTCCTTTTACCAG
ACAACCATTACCTGTCCTACCAATCTGCCCTTTCGAAAGATCCCAACGAAAAGAGAGACCACATGGTCCT
TCTTGAGTTTGTAACAGCTGCTGGGATTACACATGGCATGGATGAACTATACAAATAGCATTCGTAGAAT
TGTAAGTTTAAACTTTCTCATACTAACTAACGCGCTCTATTTAAATTTTCAGAATTCCAACTGAGCGCCG
GTCGCTACCATTACCAACTTGTCTGGTGTCAAAAATAATAGGGGCCGCTGTCATCAGAGTAAGTTTAAAC
TGAGTTCTACTAACTAACGAGTAATATTTAAATTTTCAGCATCTCGCGCCCGTGCCTCTGACTTCTAAGT
CCAATTACTCTTCAACATCCCTACATGCTCTTTCTCCCTGTGCTCCCACCCCCTATTTTTGTTATTATCA
AAAAACTTCTCTTAATTTCTTTGTTTTTTAGCTTCTTTTAAGTCACCTCTAACAATGAAATTGTGTAGAT
TCAAAAATAGAATTAATTCGTAATAAAAAGTCGAAAAAAATTGTGCTCCCTCCCCCCATTAATAATAATT
CTATCCCAAAATCTACACAATGTTCTGTGTACACTTCTTATGTTTTTTACTTCTGATAAATTTTTTTGAA
ACATCATAGAAAAAACCGCACACAAAATACCTTATCATATGTTACGTTTCAGTTTATGACCGCAATTTTT
ATTTCTTCGCACGTCTGGGCCTCTCATGACGTCAAATCATGCTCATCGTGAAAAAGTTTTGGAGTATTTT
TGGAATTTTTCAATCAAGTGAAAGTTTATGAAATTAATTTTCCTGCTTTTGCTTTTTGGGGTTTCCCCTA
TTGTTTGTCAAGATTTCGAGGACGGCGTTTTTCTTGCTAAAATCACAAGTATTGATGAGCACGATGCAAG
AAAGATCGGAAGAAGGTTTGGGTTTGAGGCTCAGTGGAAGGTGAGTAGAAGTTGATAATTTGAAAGTGGA
GTAGTGTCTATGGGGTTTTTGCCTTAAATGACAGAATACATTCCCAATATACCAAACATAACTGTTTCCT
ACTAGTCGGCCGTACGGGCCCTTTCGTCTCGCGCGTTTCGGTGATGACGGTGAAAACCTCTGACACATGC
AGCTCCCGGAGACGGTCACAGCTTGTCTGTAAGCGGATGCCGGGAGCAGACAAGCCCGTCAGGGCGCGTC
AGCGGGTGTTGGCGGGTGTCGGGGCTGGCTTAACTATGCGGCATCAGAGCAGATTGTACTGAGAGTGCAC
CATATGCGGTGTGAAATACCGCACAGATGCGTAAGGAGAAAATACCGCATCAGGCGGCCTTAAGGGCCTC
GTGATACGCCTATTTTTATAGGTTAATGTCATGATAATAATGGTTTCTTAGACGTCAGGTGGCACTTTTC
GGGGAAATGTGCGCGGAACCCCTATTTGTTTATTTTTCTAAATACATTCAAATATGTATCCGCTCATGAG
ACAATAACCCTGATAAATGCTTCAATAATATTGAAAAAGGAAGAGTATGAGTATTCAACATTTCCGTGTC
GCCCTTATTCCCTTTTTTGCGGCATTTTGCCTTCCTGTTTTTGCTCACCCAGAAACGCTGGTGAAAGTAA
AAGATGCTGAAGATCAGTTGGGTGCACGAGTGGGTTACATCGAACTGGATCTCAACAGCGGTAAGATCCT
TGAGAGTTTTCGCCCCGAAGAACGTTTTCCAATGATGAGCACTTTTAAAGTTCTGCTATGTGGCGCGGTA
TTATCCCGTATTGACGCCGGGCAAGAGCAACTCGGTCGCCGCATACACTATTCTCAGAATGACTTGGTTG
AGTACTCACCAGTCACAGAAAAGCATCTTACGGATGGCATGACAGTAAGAGAATTATGCAGTGCTGCCAT
AACCATGAGTGATAACACTGCGGCCAACTTACTTCTGACAACGATCGGAGGACCGAAGGAGCTAACCGCT
TTTTTGCACAACATGGGGGATCATGTAACTCGCCTTGATCGTTGGGAACCGGAGCTGAATGAAGCCATAC
CAAACGACGAGCGTGACACCACGATGCCTGTAGCAATGGCAACAACGTTGCGCAAACTATTAACTGGCGA
ACTACTTACTCTAGCTTCCCGGCAACAATTAATAGACTGGATGGAGGCGGATAAAGTTGCAGGACCACTT
CTGCGCTCGGCCCTTCCGGCTGGCTGGTTTATTGCTGATAAATCTGGAGCCGGTGAGCGTGGGTCTCGCG
GTATCATTGCAGCACTGGGGCCAGATGGTAAGCCCTCCCGTATCGTAGTTATCTACACGACGGGGAGTCA
GGCAACTATGGATGAACGAAATAGACAGATCGCTGAGATAGGTGCCTCACTGATTAAGCATTGGTAACTG
TCAGACCAAGTTTACTCATATATACTTTAGATTGATTTAAAACTTCATTTTTAATTTAAAAGGATCTAGG
TGAAGATCCTTTTTGATAATCTCATGACCAAAATCCCTTAACGTGAGTTTTCGTTCCACTGAGCGTCAGA
CCCCGTAGAAAAGATCAAAGGATCTTCTTGAGATCCTTTTTTTCTGCGCGTAATCTGCTGCTTGCAAACA
AAAAAACCACCGCTACCAGCGGTGGTTTGTTTGCCGGATCAAGAGCTACCAACTCTTTTTCCGAAGGTAA
CTGGCTTCAGCAGAGCGCAGATACCAAATACTGTCCTTCTAGTGTAGCCGTAGTTAGGCCACCACTTCAA
GAACTCTGTAGCACCGCCTACATACCTCGCTCTGCTAATCCTGTTACCAGTGGCTGCTGCCAGTGGCGAT
AAGTCGTGTCTTACCGGGTTGGACTCAAGACGATAGTTACCGGATAAGGCGCAGCGGTCGGGCTGAACGG
GGGGTTCGTGCACACAGCCCAGCTTGGAGCGAACGACCTACACCGAACTGAGATACCTACAGCGTGAGCA
TTGAGAAAGCGCCACGCTTCCCGAAGGGAGAAAGGCGGACAGGTATCCGGTAAGCGGCAGGGTCGGAACA
GGAGAGCGCACGAGGGAGCTTCCAGGGGGAAACGCCTGGTATCTTTATAGTCCTGTCGGGTTTCGCCACC
TCTGACTTGAGCGTCGATTTTTGTGATGCTCGTCAGGGGGGCGGAGCCTATGGAAAAACGCCAGCAACGC
GGCCTTTTTACGGTTCCTGGCCTTTTGCTGGCCTTTTGCTCACATGTTCTTTCCTGCGTTATCCCCTGAT
TCTGTGGATAACCGTATTACCGCCTTTGAGTGAGCTGATACCGCTCGCCGCAGCCGAACGACCGAGCGCA
GCGAGTCAGTGAGCGAGGAAGCGGAAGAGCGCCCAATACGCAAACCGCCTCTCCCCGCGCGTTGGCCGAT
TCATTAATGCAGCTGGCACGACAGGTTTCCCGACTGGAAAGCGGGCAGTGAGCGCAACGCAATTAATGTG
AGTTAGCTCACTCATTAGGCACCCCAGGCTTTACACTTTATGCTTCCGGCTCGTATGTTGTGTGGAATTG
TGAGCGGATAACAATTTCACACAGGAAACAGCT
