>Addgene plasmid #1669 | L4667 | addgene partial sequence | sequence record 16801 | 1669_m13reverse
GGGCGCNGTCGGCTATATAAGTTCTTGAATAAAATAATTTTCCCGACAAAACATGAGTATTTCTTTCGAA
AATAAAAGTGCAGGCTAATTAGAGATTATTCTGTAATTAACTGCATAATTTGTCACGTGCCATAGTTTTA
CATTCCACTACGTCATAGTTCTTAAAATACTAATCTCCTGAAAATAGAAGTAGGTGAAGAAAGTTTAATT
ATCAGTTCTAAAATGACAATTGATCTTTGGAATATGTTCTGAAACTACCGATCATTGAACAGATGCTATT
TGAATGATATAGAATTGTATATTTGCAATTTCTGAAACGCGTTCTTAAAGGCACACAGATTAATTCAAAA
GGGTCTGGCCGCAAAAAGGTTTATGGTGGCCGATTTTGAGTTTTGTGTGTGATTGCTTTTTCACAATCAG
TGTTTTCAGGATTATGTGATGAACTAGATCTTCAAGTTTCGTTACATTTCATATGTTTTCGGAACTCACG
AAGTACATATTGGGTATTGTGCTCAAAAAATTCAGCAATCAGCTTCGCTCCGCTGACTTTAGAACCCAAA
AAAATAGTATGGCCAAACTGACTGTGTTACGATCATTTCAATTTTTCAATACATATTTAAGATTTCTAAG
AGTAAGAAGGTCAAAAACTGTTCTGGAATACATATATATTTTTCAGGTTACAATTAGTCAAAAAGTGCAC
TGAAATATACGTTTTAATTTCACGAATAACCCAATTAGTTCAATGTATTTTTGGTCAACCAACGTTAAAG
TTTGGCTTCCAACCAATTATCATTTCTGATCAACCACAATGTTTTTTCTTTATCTGCAAGTTAATTTTTT
ATTTTTATCCAGATGTTTGGCATATTTTTCAATTCTTCACTAGCGCCCACTTCTTGCACTTCCGGCGCCC
TGAATCTAATGCATCTGTTGCAAGAATTGAAAGACCATCACACATTGNTTTCNTCACGAGATACTGANGA
AATGANTAAAACCGAGAAAAGAGCCTGTGATAGNGACACGGTGCTACANAACNTAGCTGGACTGGTACGG
AGGCACGTTGGTCACAAATGATGCGAGGGGGGCAACNGNCAGNCAGAATTGAAACCGAAACNAGACGAAA
NGGTNGAGGCGTTATTAAANAAATGACNNAATACCTTTGGAAANTTTTTCCGCCCNTAATNTCAGCCCTT
TNNTTATTTACNGNAAGNANCCCGGCCCCCGAACTGAANGAAGGGGGGCTCCCCCNCNACCCAGGNGNNN
GNCNAAGGNAAGGANCCCNCCCCCCNCCCGGACCCCNAAATTCNTTTNTNTTTGAAATTGGN
